>Addgene plasmid #83957 | pP{ELAV-GeneSwitch} | depositor full sequence | sequence record 160516 | pP{ELAV-GeneSwitch} sequence 14502 bps
GGCCAGACCCACGTAGTCCAGCGGCAGATCGGCGGCGGAGAAGTTAAGCGTCTCCAGGATGACCTTGCCC
GAACTGGGGCACGTGGTGTTCGACGATGTGCAGCTAATTTCGCCCGGCTCCACGTCCGCCCATTGGTTAA
TCAGCAGACCCTCGTTGGCGTAACGGAACCATGAGAGGTACGACAACCATTTGAGGTATACTGGCACCGA
GCCCGAGTTCAAGAAGAAGGCGTTTTTCCATAGGCTCCGCCCCCCTGACGAGCATCACAAAAATCGACGC
TCAAGTCAGAGGTGGCGAAACCCGACAGGACTATAAAGATACCAGGCGTTTCCCCCTGGAAGCTCCCTCG
TGCGCTCTCCTGTTCCGACCCTGCCGCTTACCGGATACCTGTCCGCCTTTCTCCCTTCGGGAAGCGTGGC
GCTTTCTCAATGCTCACGCTGTAGGTATCTCAGTTCGGTGTAGGTCGTTCGCTCCAAGCTGGGCTGTGTG
CACGAACCCCCCGTTCAGCCCGACCGCTGCGCCTTATCCGGTAACTATCGTCTTGAGTCCAACCCGGTAA
GACACGACTTATCGCCACTGGCAGCAGCCACTGGTAACAGGATTAGCAGAGCGAGGTATGTAGGCGGTGC
TACAGAGTTCTTGAAGTGGTGGCCTAACTACGGCTACACTAGAAGGACAGTATTTGGTATCTGCGCTCTG
CTGAAGCCAGTTACCTTCGGAAAAAGAGTTGGTAGCTCTTGATCCGGCAAACAAACCACCGCTGGTAGCG
GTGGTTTTTTTGTTTGCAAGCAGCAGATTACGCGCAGAAAAAAAGGATCTCAAGAAGATCCTTTGATCTT
TTCTACGGGGTCTGACGCTCAGTGGAACGAAAACTCACGTTAAGGGATTTTGGTCATGAGATTATCAAAA
AGGATCTTCACCTAGATCCTTTTAAATTAAAAATGAAGTTTTAAATCAATCTAAAGTATATATGAGTAAA
CTTGGTCTGACAGTTACCAATGCTTAATCAGTGAGGCACCTATCTCAGCGATCTGTCTATTTCGTTCATC
CATAGTTGCCTGACTCCCCGTCGTGTAGATAACTACGATACGGGAGGGCTTACCATCTGGCCCCAGTGCT
GCAATGATACCGCGAGACCCACGCTCACCGGCTCCAGATTTATCAGCAATAAACCAGCCAGCCGGAAGGG
CCGAGCGCAGAAGTGGTCCTGCAACTTTATCCGCCTCCATCCAGTCTATTAATTGTTGCCGGGAAGCTAG
AGTAAGTAGTTCGCCAGTTAATAGTTTGCGCAACGTTGTTGCCATTGCTACAGGCATCGTGGTGTCACGC
TCGTCGTTTGGTATGGCTTCATTCAGCTCCGGTTCCCAACGATCAAGGCGAGTTACATGATCCCCCATGT
TGTGCAAAAAAGCGGTTAGCTCCTTCGGTCCTCCGATCGTTGTCAGAAGTAAGTTGGCCGCAGTGTTATC
ACTCATGGTTATGGCAGCACTGCATAATTCTCTTACTGTCATGCCATCCGTAAGATGCTTTTCTGTGACT
GGTGAGTACTCAACCAAGTCATTCTGAGAATAGTGTATGCGGCGACCGAGTTGCTCTTGCCCGGCGTCAA
CACGGGATAATACCGCGCCACATAGCAGAACTTTAAAAGTGCTCATCATTGGAAAACGTTCTTCGGGGCG
AAAACTCTCAAGGATCTTACCGCTGTTGAGATCCAGTTCGATGTAACCCACTCGTGCACCCAACTGATCT
TCAGCATCTTTTACTTTCACCAGCGTTTCTGGGTGAGCAAAAACAGGAAGGCAAAATGCCGCAAAAAAGG
GAATAAGGGCGACACGGAAATGTTGAATACTCATACTCTTCCTTTTTCAATATTATTGAAGCATTTATCA
GGGTTATTGTCTCATGAGCGGATACATATTTGAATGTATTTAGAAAAATAAACAAATAGGGGTTCCGCGC
ACATTTCCCCGAAAAGTGCCACCTGACGTCTAAGAAACCATTATTATCATGACATTAACCTATAAAAATA
GGCGTATCACGAGGCCCTTTCGTCTCGCGCGTTTCGGTGATGACGGTGAAAACCTCTGACACATGCAGCT
CCCGGAGACGGTCACAGCTTGTCTGTAAGCGGATGCCGGGAGCAGACAAGCCCGTCAGGGCGCGTCAGCG
GGTGTTGGCGGGTGTCGGGGCTGGCTTAACTATGCGGCATCAGAGCAGATTGTACTGAGAGTGCACCATA
TGCGGTGTGAAATACCGCACCGAATCGCGCGGAACTAACGACAGTCGCTCCAAGGTCGTCGAACAAAAGG
TGAATGTGTTGCGGAGAGCGGGTGGGAGACAGCGAAAGAGCAACTACGAAACGTGGTGTGGTGGAGGTGA
ATTATGAAGAGGGCGCGCGATTTGAAAAGTATGTATATAAAAAATATATCCCGGTGTTTTATGTAGCGAT
AAACGAGTTTTTGATGTAAGGTATGCAGGTGTGTAAGTCTTTTGGTTAGAAGACAAATCCAAAGTCTACT
TGTGGGGATGTTCGAAGGGGAAATACTTGTATTCTATAGGTCATATCTTGTTTTTATTGGCACAAATATA
ATTACATTAGCTTTTTGAGGGGGCAATAAACAGTAAACACGATGGTAATAATGGTAAAAAAAAAAACAAG
CAGTTATTTCGGATATATGTCGGCTACTCCTTGCGTCGGGCCCGAAGTCTTAGAGCCAGATATGCGAGCA
CCCGGAAGCTCACGATGAGAATGGCCAGACCATGATGAAATAACATAAGGTGGTCCCGTCGGCAAGAGAC
ATCCACTTAACGTATGCTTGCAATAAGTGCGAGTGAAAGGAATAGTATTCTGAGTGTCGTATTGAGTCTG
AGTGAGACAGCGATATGATTGTTGATTAACCCTTAGCATGTCCGTGGGGTTTGAATTAACTCATAATATT
AATTAGACGAAATTATTTTTAAAGTTTTATTTTTAATAATTTGCGAGTACGCAAAGCTTGGCTGCATCCA
ACGCGCAATTAACCCTCACTAAAGGGAACAAAAGCTGGGTACCGGGCCCCCCCTCGAGGTCGACGGTATC
GATAAGCTTGATATCGAATTCCCCGGATCCAGTCGAGGGATCACTGAACTAAAAAGTAAAGAGAGGAGAA
ACAGGAGAAGCCCTTAAAGTGCGAGTTCGCTGGAGTGCCTATCGATCCTTGAGGGCAGCGCTCGATCCTT
ATTACTATTGGCAGGATCATTTTATACCCCTTACATAAAAATATCAGTATCAGTTTGTTCCCTTATCATG
CGTGCTCTTTGACATATCCGCGGGAATTTATTTCTATTTTTGCTTAGTCAAACTGAAGACCATTTTGTCC
CAACATAAAATATGTAAAATATTTTTTTTTATCATTTTAAATTCTCAGGGATTAAGTCAATGTTTGAAAA
CTTCTAGCTGACTTGCGCTCCACTACCACTCGGCATGCGTGCCCCTGATTAGTAGGCCAGGTGGTGGGCC
TTTGGCACGATCGCAACCCTAAGGACTGCAACCGAATAGCATTGAGAAGGAGACCAGGATTTCTGCACTC
AAAGGTGAAATTGTCTGAGCACGGAACACGGAAAAACAACAACAAAAACATGGCAGACGGAAAACAATGC
CGCCAGCGGCAAGGAGGGAGGGTGGAAACACATGCCACGATTCAGTGTCGAATGTCCTGTGATCCCACAT
TCATATATTTTGTTATTGTGTGCCTGCATCCCTCGCCTGCTTTTAATTCCTGCATCGATCCTTCTTTGCT
CCTGGTCTACGAACCCGATGTCTTATGGTAATTTTATGATTATTACAATTAGATTCGGGGGAAACTGCAT
CTGCCGCCGTCTGCAGATCCGATTCATTTGGATTCCGTCTGCTCAATCCAGATCCATGATGGGATCATGG
CCATTTGGGCATTGGTACATGGAAAGTTAAAAGCGCCCTAGGCGTTCTAATCCAACTCGTCTCAAGAAAA
ACGGGTGAATGCATGGAACGCTGGATCTGGTTCTGGAAGATCCGGCTAAGTCAACAAGAAATATGTAACC
TCGCCATTATAGCTTTACTTTCGAAGCAGAAAATGCAATCGAGAATATCGAATGCACGCTCCAGGTTCCT
ATGGCTCCTAGCTTTCGGTGCAGCACAACAAATATTTGGGTTGGTTCGTTTTTCCGCCACGATTTTAAAA
CGCTAAGGGTGGCTTTTTCGGAGTCCCTCTCATTTGAGCCGGGAAAAAGACCAGACCCTCCCTTTCCCTC
CCCAGCCACTTTCCAGCTTTGTTGTAACCTCGTGTTGTGCCTGCTTTTTAATCCCGCTTTGTTGTAACGC
AGGCCATTTGCTGTTTTTGTTTTGTTTCTGGCGTGGCTAAAACGGATTATGTGACCCAACCCTTTCGATT
TCGAGTCTCATTGTATTACATCCTTTTCCCAAAAATGACTAAAAAAGCGTATTGCCTATTTCTGGGGTGG
ACAGAATGAAACGGGGTCAGCACGTGGCCGCAAACTTGAAATACCATTATGGATCCAATAGGACTGTGAA
GAGTTATTAGTGAAACATTTCGAACAAACTATTCCTTTAATTGAAATTTGCCAATTCCCCACTTAAGCAT
CGCATTTGCATATTTGTATGCTAACCAAACTCTCTGCGACGTCGATCTGTCTGAATCTGAATCCGCATAT
CTTTCGAGGGCAGCAATAGCGCCACCCCACCCCATTTCCGTTGCCACTAGCAGCGCACCACCCTTTGAAA
GGACATCAAAAACCACCCCCTGCCCAAAGTTGCGTTACAATTCCCGAAGTGCAGTGCAGCGTACATAAAA
CATACAATGAAATCCGATAAAATTTTCTATGTCCTTTATATCCTCATAACATGCCCAACTATAAACCGAG
CCAAATTCTTCTCGTGAAAAAGTTGCACACAACGCGATTTCACTGTACCTTACATTGTTCTGTAAACTGG
AACAGAGCGTCCGACTGGAAGAGGCGAAGGAAAAAATCAGCACAGGGAACAGGAAGTTCACAAGGATTGG
GGGTGTCCGAGGGTGGCTACATATATATGGCGATATATGGCATACAGTATGTGCATACATATACATACAT
ATACACATATATGTATGTATGTACCATACTATGTGGCGTGTCTAGTGGCGCGAATAACGAATACAGGAGC
AATGAAGCACACGAACGAAGCGAAACGAAACGAAGGGAAATATTGAAAAAGCCAGAATTGCATTACTTCA
AAACTATACCGGCTCTTGGATATGGGTCCTGGGTCTCGGTTCCTTGCTTCTGGCTTTCGCTTCGTAGGGG
GTGTACGAGCAATACTGCCAGGAGAAACCACCCTAGCCTTTGGCGTTGGTGGTTGATAGTGCAAAAATAA
TAATAACGGAAACGGAACCATAAACCCAAAACAGCCCTTACAACGCGACTGATTTGTAAGGATAATGGTC
GCATGCATCATAAAACGGTTGACGACCTCGTCGGAAAGAGCCAACATTTTGCAATGATTTCCAATTGCTC
CTGCTATCTAGGCCCAATGGGCCGCTAAGTACATATGAAGCATACATAGCTAAATACATATGAAGCATAC
ATACATCGGGTTAACTATAAAACCAATGTGTTCTAGATGAGTTTGTTAATTTTACAAAGTAAGTTAGGGC
TGCTCCAGTGGTTTTAAGTTGCTTAACTGGACAAGAGAACTTGGCTCTCTCCCCCATCTATCTCTTGTCT
TCGGGAAAGGTAACCTCCATTTTGATCGGTTGAATTTGTATCAAAAAGCATGAAAAACTTTGAATACAGC
ATAAACCACTGAGAGAGCAGCCGAAAGCCAGGGGTGTATCAAAAGGGGTTCTTAGAAATATTCCACTTTG
CAACGATTATAGACTCGTTTCTTATCAGACAAAACTTTCTCCACTTCTACGTGGTATTTACAGAAACAAA
ACTTAAGGTAAAATGTTAGGTGGCTATATATTAAAGCTATTAAAATATATTAAAGGTTTCCGGAATAACC
CCCTATCTCGGCGCGCAGATACGCCCATGTCGCCACTCTTTCGCTCTCTACCTTCCACTCTCGCTCCGAA
CACCATTGCAACCCCGAGAGAGCTGCTCGAGAGGCAACTATGAGATATGAGAATGAGAGGTTGCTCTATG
TGAAAATGGAAACCGAAACCGTCAATGCCTCAATTTCGCATTTCATTATTTCATTTCCACGCCAACCATC
GTGCGCCGCGGTCTGAACGCTCCTGCCACAGAAAAAGAAGATAAAAGCAAGGAAAATTCTAATCGAATAC
CAAATATCGTGCTTGTGTGCTCTTTCCGCAATTGATTTTTTTTAAGTAGTGCATGACAATAACCGTTGAG
TTGACTCCAACCGAAGTAACCATAACTGGAAGCTGACAACAGCCATTGGCCGGAATCTCATCTCACACCG
AGCGAAATACGGCGACGCCAGCGTTTATTTATTAAAAACGATTACATTACAACAAACACCAAAGTCCTGG
ACAACCGAAGAGAGTGTGGGAGAAAATCGAAGCAGAGAGCAAGGAGGAGCGCCGTGAGAGCGCGCGCGCA
AGGATTTGAGATTGCAAAGAGAACTTAGCAATTAGTTCGCTTTGTTTGTCCAGCCAAACAACAACAACAA
CCAACCAGCTCCCCAAAACCAACTACACACATACTCGCTCCCTAAACTAAAACAATAGCGGCCGCGGCCG
GGAACGGTGCATTGGAACGCGGATTCCCCGTGTTAATTAACAGGTAAGTGTCTTCCTCCTGTTTCCTTCC
CCTGCTATTCTGCTCAACCTTCCTATCAGAAACTGCAGTATCTGTATTTTTGCTAGCAGTAATACTAACG
GTTCTTTTTTTCTCTTCACAGGCCACCAAGCTACCGGTCCACCATGGACTCCCAGCAGCCAGATCTGAAG
CTACTGTCTTCTATCGAACAAGCATGCGATATTTGCCGACTTAAAAAGCTCAAGTGCTCCAAAGAAAAAC
CGAAGTGCGCCAAGTGTCTGAAGAACAACTGGGAGTGTCGCTACTCTCCCAAAACCAAAAGGTCTCCGCT
GACTAGGGCACATCTGACAGAAGTGGAATCAAGGCTAGAAAGACTGGAACAGCTATTTCTACTGATTTTT
CCTCGAGAAGACCTTGACATGATTTTGAAAATGGATTCTTTACAGGATATAAAAGCATTGTTAGAATTCC
CGGGTGTCGACCAGAAAAAGTTCAATAAAGTCAGAGTTGTGAGAGCACTGGATGCTGTTGCTCTCCCACA
GCCAGTGGGCGTTCCAAATGAAAGCCAAGCCCTAAGCCAGAGATTCACTTTTTCACCAGGTCAAGACATA
CAGTTGATTCCACCACTGATCAACCTGTTAATGAGCATTGAACCAGATGTGATCTATGCAGGACATGACA
ACACAAAACCTGACACCTCCAGTTCTTTGCTGACAAGTCTTAATCAACTAGGCGAGAGGCAACTTCTTTC
AGTAGTCAAGTGGTCTAAATCATTGCCAGGTTTTCGAAACTTACATATTGATGACCAGATAACTCTCATT
CAGTATTCTTGGATGAGCTTAATGGTGTTTGGTCTAGGATGGAGATCCTACAAACACGTCAGTGGGCAGA
TGCTGTATTTTGCACCTGATCTAATACTAAATGAACAGCGGATGAAAGAATCATCATTCTATTCATTATG
CCTTACCATGTGGCAGATCCCACAGGAGTTTGTCAAGCTTCAAGTTAGCCAAGAAGAGTTCCTCTGTATG
AAAGTATTGTTACTTCTTAATACAATTCCTTTGGAAGGGCTACGAAGTCAAACCCAGTTTGAGGAGATGA
GGTCAAGCTACATTAGAGAGCTCATCAAGGCAATTGGTTTGAGGCAAAAAGGAGTTGTGTCGAGCTCACA
GCGTTTCTATCAACTTACAAAACTTCTTGATAACTTGCATGATCTTGTCAAACAACTTCATCTGTACTGC
TTGAATACATTTATCCAGTCCCGGGCACTGAGTGTTGAATTTCCAGAAATGATGTCTGAAGTTATTGCTG
GGTCGACGCCCATGGAATTCCAGTACCTGCCAGATACAGACGATCGTCACCGGATTGAGGAGAAACGTAA
AAGGACATATGAGACCTTCAAGAGCATCATGAAGAAGAGTCCTTTCAGCGGACCCACCGACCCCCGGCCT
CCACCTCGACGCATTGCTGTGCCTTCCCGCAGCTCAGCTTCTGTCCCCAAGCCAGCACCCCAGCCCTATC
CCTTTACGTCATCCCTGAGCACCATCAACTATGATGAGTTTCCCACCATGGTGTTTCCTTCTGGGCAGAT
CAGCCAGGCCTCGGCCTTGGCCCCGGCCCCTCCCCAAGTCCTGCCCCAGGCTCCAGCCCCTGCCCCTGCT
CCAGCCATGGTATCAGCTCTGGCCCAGGCCCCAGCCCCTGTCCCAGTCCTAGCCCCAGGCCCTCCTCAGG
CTGTGGCCCCACCTGCCCCCAAGCCCACCCAGGCTGGGGAAGGAACGCTGTCAGAGGCCCTGCTGCAGCT
GCAGTTTGATGATGAAGACCTGGGGGCCTTGCTTGGCAACAGCACAGACCCAGCTGTGTTCACAGACCTG
GCATCCGTCGACAACTCCGAGTTTCAGCAGCTGCTGAACCAGGGCATACCTGTGGCCCCCCACACAACTG
AGCCCATGCTGATGGAGTACCCTGAGGCTATAACTCGCCTAGTGACAGGGGCCCAGAGGCCCCCCGACCC
AGCTCCTGCTCCACTGGGGGCCCCGGGGCTCCCCAATGGCCTCCTTTCAGGAGATGAAGACTTCTCCTCC
ATTGCGGACATGGACTTCTCAGCCCTGCTGAGTCAGATCAGCTCCTAAGGATCCTCCGGACTAGAAAAGC
CGAATTCTGCAGGAATTGGGTGGCATCCCTGTGACCCCTCCCCAGTGCCTCTCCTGGCCCTGGAAGTTGC
CACTCCAGTGCCCACCAGCCTTGTCCTAATAAAATTAAGTTGCATCATTTTGTCTGACTAGGTGTCCTTC
TATAATTCGAGGGTACCTCTAGAGGATCTTTGTGAAGGAACCTTACTTCTGTGGTGTGACATAATTGGAC
AAACTACCTACAGAGATTTAAAGCTCTAAGGTAAATATAAAATTTTTAAGTGTATAATGTGTTAAACTAC
TGATTCTAATTGTTTGTGTATTTTAGATTCCAACCTATGGAACTGATGAATGGGAGCAGTGGTGGAATGC
CTTTAATGAGGAAAACCTGTTTTGCTCAGAAGAAATGCCATCTAGTGATGATGAGGCTACTGCTGACTCT
CAACATTCTACTCCTCCAAAAAAGAAGAGAAAGGTAGAAGACCCCAAGGACTTTCCTTCAGAATTGCTAA
GTTTTTTGAGTCATGCTGTGTTTAGTAATAGAACTCTTGCTTGCTTTGCTATTTACACCACAAAGGAAAA
AGCTGCACTGCTATACAAGAAAATTATGGAAAAATATTTGATGTATAGTGCCTTGACTAGAGATCATAAT
CAGCCATACCACATTTGTAGAGGTTTTACTTGCTTTAAAAAACCTCCCACACCTCCCCCTGAACCTGAAA
CATAAAATGAATGCAATTGTTGTTGTTAACTTGTTTATTGCAGCTTATAATGGTTACAAATAAAGCAATA
GCATCACAAATTTCACAAATAAAGCATTTTTTTCACTGCATTCTAGTTGTGGTTTGTCCAAACTCATCAA
TGTATCTTATCATGTCTGGATCGGATCCACTAGAAGGCCTTAGTATGTATGTAAGTTAATAAAACCCTTT
TTTGGAGAATGTAGATTTAAAAAAACATATTTTTTTTTTATTTTTTACTGCACTGGACATCATTGAACTT
ATCTGATCAGTTTTAAATTTACTTCGATCCAAGGGTATTTGAAGTACCAGGTTCTTTCGATTACCTCTCA
CTCAAAATGACATTCCACTCAAAGTCAGCGCTGTTTGCCTCCTTCTCTGTCCACAGAAATATCGCCGTCT
CTTTCGCCGCTGCGTCCGCTATCTCTTTCGCCACCGTTTGTAGCGTTACCTAGCGTCAATGTCCGCCTTC
AGTTGCACTTTGTCAGCGGTTTCGTGACGAAGCTCCAAGCGGTTTACGCCATCAATTAAACACAAAGTGC
TGTGCCAAAACTCCTCTCGCTTCTTATTTTTGTTTGTTTTTTGAGTGATTGGGGTGGTGATTGGTTTTGG
GTGGGTAAGCAGGGGAAAGTGTGAAAAATCCCGGCAATGGGCCAAGAGGATCAGGAGCTATTAATTCGCG
GAGGCAGCAAACACCCATCTGCCGAGCATCTGAACAATGTGAGTAGTACATGTGCATACATCTTAAGTTC
ACTTGATCTATAGGAACTGCGATTGCAACATCAAATTGTCTGCGGCGTGAGAACTGCGACCCACAAAAAT
CCCAAACCGCAATCGCACAAACAAATAGTGACACGAAACAGATTATTCTGGTAGCTGTGCTCGCTATATA
AGACAATTTTTAAGATCATATCATGATCAAGACATCTAAAGGCATTCATTTTCGACTACATTCTTTTTTA
CAAAAAATATAACAACCAGATATTTTAAGCTGATCCTAGATGCACAAAAAATAAATAAAAGTATAAACCT
ACTTCGTAGGATACTTCGTTTTGTTCGGGGTTAGATGAGCATAACGCTTGTAGTTGATATTTGAGATCCC
CTATCATTGCAGGGTGACAGCGGAGCGGCTTCGCAGAGCTGCATTAACCAGGGCTTCGGGCAGGCCAAAA
ACTACGGCACGCTCCTGCCACCCAGTCCGCCGGAGGACTCCGGTTCAGGGAGCGGCCAACTAGCCGAGAA
CCTCACCTATGCCTGGCACAATATGGACATCTTTGGGGCGGTCAATCAGCCGGGCTCCGGATGGCGGCAG
CTGGTCAACCGGACACGCGGACTATTCTGCAACGAGCGACACATACCGGCGCCCAGGAAACATTTGCTCA
AGAACGGTGAGTTTCTATTCGCAGTCGGCTGATCTGTGTGAAATCTTAATAAAGGGTCCAATTACCAATT
TGAAACTCAGTTTGCGGCGTGGCCTATCCGGGCGAACTTTTGGCCGTGATGGGCAGTTCCGGTGCCGGAA
AGACGACCCTGCTGAATGCCCTTGCCTTTCGATCGCCGCAGGGCATCCAAGTATCGCCATCCGGGATGCG
ACTGCTCAATGGCCAACCTGTGGACGCCAAGGAGATGCAGGCCAGGTGCGCCTATGTCCAGCAGGATGAC
CTCTTTATCGGCTCCCTAACGGCCAGGGAACACCTGATTTTCCAGGCCATGGTGCGGATGCCACGACATC
TGACCTATCGGCAGCGAGTGGCCCGCGTGGATCAGGTGATCCAGGAGCTTTCGCTCAGCAAATGTCAGCA
CACGATCATCGGTGTGCCCGGCAGGGTGAAAGGTCTGTCCGGCGGAGAAAGGAAGCGTCTGGCATTCGCC
TCCGAGGCACTAACCGATCCGCCGCTTCTGATCTGCGATGAGCCCACCTCCGGACTGGACTCATTTACCG
CCCACAGCGTCGTCCAGGTGCTGAAGAAGCTGTCGCAGAAGGGCAAGACCGTCATCCTGACCATTCATCA
GCCGTCTTCCGAGCTGTTTGAGCTCTTTGACAAGATCCTTCTGATGGCCGAGGGCAGGGTAGCTTTCTTG
GGCACTCCCAGCGAAGCCGTCGACTTCTTTTCCTAGTGAGTTCGATGTGTTTATTAAGGGTATCTAGCAT
TACATTACATCTCAACTCCTATCCAGCGTGGGTGCCCAGTGTCCTACCAACTACAATCCGGCGGACTTTT
ACGTACAGGTGTTGGCCGTTGTGCCCGGACGGGAGATCGAGTCCCGTGATCGGATCGCCAAGATATGCGA
CAATTTTGCTATTAGCAAAGTAGCCCGGGATATGGAGCAGTTGTTGGCCACCAAAAATTTGGAGAAGCCA
CTGGAGCAGCCGGAGAATGGGTACACCTACAAGGCCACCTGGTTCATGCAGTTCCGGGCGGTCCTGTGGC
GATCCTGGCTGTCGGTGCTCAAGGAACCACTCCTCGTAAAAGTGCGACTTATTCAGACAACGGTGAGTGG
TTCCAGTGGAAACAAATGATATAACGCTTACAATTCTTGGAAACAAATTCGCTAGATTTTAGTTAGAATT
GCCTGATTCCACACCCTTCTTAGTTTTTTTCAATGAGATGTATAGTTTATAGTTTTGCAGAAAATAAATA
AATTTCATTTAACTCGCGAACATGTTGAAGATATGAATATTAATGAGATGCGAGTAACATTTTAATTTGC
AGATGGTTGCCATCTTGATTGGCCTCATCTTTTTGGGCCAACAACTCACGCAAGTGGGCGTGATGAATAT
CAACGGAGCCATCTTCCTCTTCCTGACCAACATGACCTTTCAAAACGTCTTTGCCACGATAAATGTAAGT
CTTGTTTAGAATACATTTGCATATTAATAATTTACTAACTTTCTAATGAATCGATTCGATTTAGGTGTTC
ACCTCAGAGCTGCCAGTTTTTATGAGGGAGGCCCGAAGTCGACTTTATCGCTGTGACACATACTTTCTGG
GCAAAACGATTGCCGAATTACCGCTTTTTCTCACAGTGCCACTGGTCTTCACGGCGATTGCCTATCCGAT
GATCGGACTGCGGGCCGGAGTGCTGCACTTCTTCAACTGCCTGGCGCTGGTCACTCTGGTGGCCAATGTG
TCAACGTCCTTCGGATATCTAATATCCTGCGCCAGCTCCTCGACCTCGATGGCGCTGTCTGTGGGTCCGC
CGGTTATCATACCATTCCTGCTCTTTGGCGGCTTCTTCTTGAACTCGGGCTCGGTGCCAGTATACCTCAA
ATGGTTGTCGTACCTCTCATGGTTCCGTTACGCCAACGAGGGTCTGCTGATTAACCAATGGGCGGACGTG
GAGCCGGGCGAAATTAGCTGCACATCGTCGAACACCACGTGCCCCAGTTCGGGCAAGGTCATCCTGGAGA
CGCTTAACTTCTCCGCCGCCGATCTGCCGCTGGACTACGTGGGTCTGGCCATTCTCATCGTGAGCTTCCG
GGTGCTCGCATATCTGGCTCTAAGACTTCGGGCCCGACGCAAGGAGTAGCCGACATATATCCGAAATAAC
TGCTTGTTTTTTTTTTTACCATTATTACCATCGTGTTTACTGTTTATTGCCCCCTCAAAAAGCTAATGTA
ATTATATTTGTGCCAATAAAAACAAGATATGACCTATAGAATACAAGTATTTCCCCTTCGAACATCCCCA
CAAGTAGACTTTGGATTTGTCTTCTAACCAAAAGACTTACACACCTGCATACCTTACATCAAAAACTCGT
TTATCGCTACATAAAACACCGGGATATATTTTTTATATACATACTTTTCAAATCGCGCGCCCTCTTCATA
ATTCACCTCCACCACACCACGTTTCGTAGTTGCTCTTTCGCTGTCTCCCACCCGCTCTCCGCAACACATT
CACCTTTTGTTCGACGACCTTGGAGCGACTGTCGTTAGTTCCGCGCGATTCGGTTCGCTCAAATGGTTCC
GAGTGGTTCATTTCGTCTCAATAGAAATTAGTAATAAATATTTGTATGTACAATTTATTTGCTCCAATAT
ATTTGTATATATTTCCCTCACAGCTATATTTATTCTAATTTAATATTATGACTTTTTAAGGTAATTTTTT
GTGACCTGTTCGGAGTGATTAGCGTTACAATTTGAACTGAAAGTGACATCCAGTGTTTGTTCCTTGTGTA
GATGCATCTCAAAAAAATGGTGGGCATAATAGTGTTGTTTATATATATCAAAAATAACAACTATAATAAT
AAGAATACATTTAATTTAGAAAATGCTTGGATTTCACTGGAACTAGAATTAATTCGGCTGCTGCTCTAAA
CGACGCATTTCGTACTCCAAAGTACGAATTTTTTCCCTCAAGCTCTTATTTTCATTAAACAATGAACAGG
ACCTAACGCACAGTCACGTTATTGTTTACATAAATGATTTTTTTTACTATTCAAACTTACTCTGTTTGTG
TACTCCCACTGGTATAGCCTTCTTTTATCTTTTCTGGTTCAGGCTCTATCACTTTACTAGGTACGGCATC
TGCGTTGAGTCGCCTCCTTTTAAATGTCTGACCTTTTGCAGGTGCAGCCTTCCACTGCGAATCATTAAAG
TGGGTATCACAAATTTGGGAGTTTTCACCAAGGCTGCACCCAAGGCTCTGCTCCCACAATTTTCTCTTAA
TAGCACACTTCGGCACGTGAATTAATTTTACTCCAGTCACAGCTTTGCAGCAAAATTTGCAATATTTCAT
TTTTTTTTATTCCACGTAAGGGTTAATGTTTTCAAAAAAAAATTCGTCCGCACACAACCTTTCCTCTCAA
CAAGCAAACGTGCACTGAATTTAAGTGTATACTTCGGTAAGCTTCGGCTATCGACGGGACCACCTTATGT
TATTTCATCATG
Features (pLannotate 1.2.2; 22 found; start..end, strand, type, name):
      1..229     -  CDS            mini-white (fragment): Drosophila white gene eye color pigment; white; This is a modified version of the white gene lacking part of the first intron.
    235..823     -  rep_origin     ori: high-copy-number ColE1/pMB1/pBR322/pUC origin of replication
    994..1854    -  CDS            AmpR: β-lactamase; bla; confers resistance to ampicillin, carbenicillin, and related antibiotics
   1855..1959    -  promoter       AmpR promoter: bla
   2054..2089    +  CDS            rop (fragment): Rop protein, which maintains plasmids at low copy number; rop
   2191..2260    +  misc_feature   bom (fragment): basis of mobility region from pBR322
   2259..2761    -  gene           mini-white (fragment): white; This modified version of the white gene lacks part of the first intron.
   2761..2993    -  misc_feature   P element 3' end: P element 3' end
   3017..3035    +  promoter       T3 promoter: promoter for bacteriophage T3 RNA polymerase
   3048..3102    -  misc_feature   MCS (fragment): pBluescript multiple cloning site
   6926..7203    +  CDS            GAL4 DNA binding domain (fragment): DNA binding domain of the GAL4 transcriptional activator; Saccharomyces cerevisiae GAL4 (truncated)
   7225..8061    +  CDS            PGR (fragment): PRGR_SHEEP - Also known as NR3C3. Experimental evidence at transcript level: Swiss-Prot protein existence level 2. The steroid hormones and their receptors are involved in the regulation of eukaryotic gene expression and affect cellular proliferation and differentiation in target tissues. Transcriptional activator of several progesteron-dependent promoters in a variety of cell types. Involved in activation of SRC-dependent MAPK signaling on hormone stimulation. From Ovis aries (Sheep).
   8494..8865    +  CDS            RelA (p65) AD: transcriptional activation domain of human RelA, also known as p65 (O'Shea and Perkins, 2008)
   8908..9036    +  polyA_signal   hGH poly(A) signal (fragment): human growth hormone polyadenylation signal
   9055..9129    +  CDS            small t antigen (fragment): SV40 (simian virus 40) small t antigen
   9131..9196    +  intron         small t intron: SV40 (simian virus 40) small t antigen intron
   9326..9346    +  CDS            SV40 NLS: nuclear localization signal of SV40 (simian virus 40) large T antigen
   9353..9487    +  CDS            LT_POVHA (fragment): Protein inferred from homology: Swiss-Prot protein existence level 3. Isoform large T antigen is a key early protein essential for both driving viral replication and inducing cellular transformation. Plays a role in viral genome replication by driving entry of quiescent cells into the cell cycle and by autoregulating the synthesis of viral early mRNA. Displays highly oncogenic activities by corrupting the host cellular checkpoint mechanisms that guard cell division and the transcription, replication, and repair of DNA. Participates in the modulation of cellular gene expression preceeding viral
   9512..9595    +  CDS            large T antigen (fragment): large T antigen from SV40 (simian virus 40)
   9618..9752    +  polyA_signal   SV40 poly(A) signal: SV40 polyadenylation signal
  10257..13139   +  CDS            mini-white: Drosophila white gene eye color pigment; white; This is a modified version of the white gene lacking part of the first intron.
  13917..14502   -  misc_feature   P element 5' end: No description available
