[The description below was written by a language model from this plasmid's Addgene catalogue record and pLannotate feature annotations shown in this document.]
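Description:
pP{ELAV-GeneSwitch} is a 14.5 kb Drosophila P-element transformation plasmid built on the pUAST backbone and classed as an insect expression vector. It is propagated in E. coli through a high-copy ColE1/pUC-type origin with ampicillin selection (AmpR with its bla promoter). The P element 5' and 3' ends flank the transgene region and allow transposase-mediated integration into the fly germline. The mini-white eye-colour gene within this region serves as the visible marker for identifying transformants.

The payload is GeneSwitch, a chimeric transcription factor cloned between KpnI and NotI sites. It joins the yeast GAL4 DNA-binding domain to the human progesterone receptor ligand-binding domain and the activation domain of human RelA/p65. The automated annotation matched the receptor segment to a sheep progesterone receptor entry, but the catalogue record gives the source as human. Expression is driven by the elav promoter according to the record. This promoter is not annotated in the feature table, though a large unannotated stretch lies between the pBluescript-derived T3 promoter/polylinker remnant and the GAL4 coding sequence. Downstream are an hGH polyadenylation signal fragment followed by the SV40 small t intron and SV40 poly(A) signal. The scattered T antigen and NLS hits in that area are most likely incidental matches within the SV40 3' segment rather than expressed parts.

The fusion protein binds and activates UAS-linked transgenes only when the ligand RU486 is present. Flies carrying this construct therefore provide a GAL4 driver that is restricted to the elav expression pattern and can be switched on by the drug, giving conditional, tissue-specific control of UAS responder lines.
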