Addgene plasmid #83957: pP{ELAV-GeneSwitch}
Purpose: Expresses conditional RU486-dependent GAL4 protein under control of the elav promotor
Depositing lab: Haig Keshishian. Depositing organization: Yale University. Publication: A conditional tissue-specific transgene expression system using inducible GAL4. Osterwalder T, Yoon KS, White BH, Keshishian H. Proc Natl Acad Sci U S A. 2001 Oct 23;98(22):12596-601. 10.1073/pnas.221303298 PubMed 11675495.
Backbone
  Vector backbone: pUAST
  Total vector size (bp): 14502
  Vector type: Insect Expression
Growth in bacteria
  Bacterial resistance: Ampicillin, 100 μg/mL
  Growth temperature: 37°C
  Growth strain: DH5alpha
  Copy number: Unknown
Gene/Insert
  Gene/Insert name: fusion protein consisting of the GAL4-DBD, human progesterone receptor-ligand-binding domain, and P65-AD (alt name: GeneSwitch)
  Species: H. sapiens (human), S. cerevisiae (budding yeast)
  Entrez Gene: GAL4 (a.k.a. YPL248C, GAL81); RELA (a.k.a. AIF3BL3, CMCU, NFKB3, p65)
  Promoter: elav
  Cloning method: Restriction Enzyme; 5′ cloning site KpnI (not destroyed); 3′ cloning site NotI (not destroyed)
  Sequencing primers: 5′ aattaaccctcactaaaggg
Terms and licenses: Academic/Nonprofit Terms; Industry Terms: Not Available to Industry
How to cite: pP{ELAV-GeneSwitch} was a gift from Haig Keshishian (Addgene plasmid # 83957 ; http://n2t.net/addgene:83957 ; RRID:Addgene_83957)
