>Addgene plasmid #83957 | pP{ELAV-GeneSwitch} | addgene partial sequence | sequence record 163064 | C-CMV-24 5'-TATTAGGACAAGGCTGGTGGGCAC-3'
GGAGAGGCACTGGGGAGGGGTCACAGGGATGCCACCCAATTCCTGCAGAATTCGGCTTTTCTAGTCCGGA
GGATCCTTAGGAGCTGATCTGACTCAGCAGGGCTGAGAAGTCCATGTCCGCAATGGAGGAGAAGTCTTCA
TCTCCTGAAAGGAGGCCATTGGGGAGCCCCGGGGCCCCCAGTGGAGCAGGAGCTGGGTCGGGGGGCCTCT
GGGCCCCTGTCACTAGGCGAGTTATAGCCTCAGGGTACTCCATCAGCATGGGCTCAGTTGTGTGGGGGGC
CACAGGTATGCCCTGGTTCAGCAGCTGCTGAAACTCGGAGTTGTCGACGGATGCCAGGTCTGTGAACACA
GCTGGGTCTGTGCTGTTGCCAAGCAAGGCCCCCAGGTCTTCATCATCAAACTGCAGCTGCAGCAGGGCCT
CTGACAGCGTTCCTTCCCCAGCCTGGGTGGGCTTGGGGGCAGGTGGGGCCACAGCCTGAGGAGGGCCTGG
GGCTAGGACTGGGACAGGGGCTGGGGCCTGGGCCAGAGCTGATACCATGGCTGGAGCAGGGGCAGGGGCT
GGAGCCTGGGGCAGGACTTGGGGAGGGGCCGGGGCCAAGGCCGAGGCCTGGCTGATCTGCCCAGAAGGAA
ACACCATGGTGGGAAACTCATCATAGTTGATGGTGCTCAGGGATGACGTAAAGGGATAGGGCTGGGGTGC
TGGCTTGGGGACAGAAGCTGA
