>Addgene plasmid #83957 | pP{ELAV-GeneSwitch} | addgene partial sequence | sequence record 163065 | GAL4Nterm-R 5'-tcagatgtgccctagtcagc-3'
CACTCCCAGTTGTTCTTCAGACACTTGGCGCACTTCGGTTTTTCTTTGGAGCACTTGAGCTTTTTAAGTC
GGCAAATATCGCATGCTTGTTCGATAGAAGACAGTAGCTTCAGATCTGGCTGCTGGGAGTCCATGGTGGA
CCGGTAGCTTGGTGGCCTGTGAAGAGAAAAAAAGAACCGTTAGTATTACTGCTAGCAAAAATACAGATAC
TGCAGTTTCTGATAGGAAGGTTGAGCAGAATAGCAGGGGAAGGAAACAGGAGGAAGACACTTACCTGTTA
ATTAACACGGGGAATCCGCGTTCCAATGCACCGTTCCCGGCCGCGGCCGCTATTGTTTTAGTTTAGGGAG
CGAGTATGTGTGTAGTTGGTTTTGGGGAGCTGGTTGGTTGTTGTTGTTGTTTGGCTGGACAAACAAAGCG
AACTAATTGCTAAGTTCTCTTTGCAATCTCAAATCCTTGCGCGCGCGCTCTCACGGCGCTCCTCCTTGCT
CTCTGCTTCGATTTTCTCCCACACTCTCTTCGGTTGTCCAGGACTTTGGTGTTTGTTGTAATGTAATCGT
TTTTAATAAATAAACGCTGGCGTCGCCGTATTTCGCTCGGTGTGAGATGAGATTCCGGCCAATGGCTGTT
GTCAGCTTCCAGTTATGGTTACTTCGGTTGGAGTCAACTCAACGGTTATTGTCATGCACTACTTAAAAAA
AATCAATTGCGGAAAGAGCACACAAGCACGATATTTGGTATTCGATTAGAATTTTCCTTGCTTTTATCTT
CTTTTTCTGTGGCAGGAGCGTTCAGACCGCGGCGCACGATGGTTGGCGTGGAAATGAAATAATGAAATGC
GAAATTGAGGCATTGACGGTTTCGGTTTCCATTTTCACATAGAGCAACCTCTCATTCTCATATCTCATAG
TTGCCTCTCGAGCAGCTCTCTCGGGGTTGCAATGGTGTTCGGAGCGAGAGTGGAA
