>Addgene plasmid #83957 | pP{ELAV-GeneSwitch} | addgene partial sequence | sequence record 164094 | hRELA-R 5'-ACCATGGTGGGAAACTCATC-3'
GATAGGGCTGGGGTGCTGGCTTGGGGACAGAAGCTGAGCTGCGGGAAGGCACAGCAATGCGTCGAGGTGG
AGGCCGGGGGTCGGTGGGTCCGCTGAAAGGACTCTTCTTCATGATGCTCTTGAAGGTCTCATATGTCCTT
TTACGTTTCTCCTCAATCCGGTGACGATCGTCTGTATCTGGCAGGTACTGGAATTCCATGGGCGTCGACC
CAGCAATAACTTCAGACATCATTTCTGGAAATTCAACACTCAGTGCCCGGGACTGGATAAATGTATTCAA
GCAGTACAGATGAAGTTGTTTGACAAGATCATGCAAGTTATCAAGAAGTTTTGTAAGTTGATAGAAACGC
TGTGAGCTCGACACAACTCCTTTTTGCCTCAAACCAATTGCCTTGATGAGCTCTCTAATGTAGCTTGACC
TCATCTCCTCAAACTGGGTTTGACTTCGTAGCCCTTCCAAAGGAATTGTATTAAGAAGTAACAATACTTT
CATACAGAGGAACTCTTCTTGGCTAACTTGAAGCTTGACAAACTCCTGTGGGATCTGCCACATGGTAAGG
CATAATGAATAGAATGATGATTCTTTCATCCGCTGTTCATTTAGTATTAGATCAGGTGCAAAATACAGCA
TCTGCCCACTGACGTGTTTGTAGGATCTCCATCCTAGACCAAACACCATTAAGCTCATCCAAGAATACTG
AATGAGAGTTATCTGGTCATCAATATGTAAGTTTCGAAAACCTGGCAATGATTTAGACCACTTGACTACT
GAAAGAAGTTGCCTCTCGCCTAGTTGA
